>Addgene plasmid #69066 | pLPC-S22A-LaminA | addgene partial sequence | sequence record 131111 | pLPC-3 5'-CTTGCCAAACCTACAGGT-3'
ATCTTTTATTTTATCGGCCCTCTAGATGCATGCTCGAGTTACATGATGCTGCAGTTCTGGGGGCTCTGGG
TTCGGGGGCTGGAGTTGCCCAGGAGGTAGGAGCGGGTGACCAGATTGTCCCCGAAGCTGCCACCCCCACT
GCCCCCCACACTGCGGTAGCTGCGAGTGACCGTGACACTGGAGGCAGAAGAGCCAGAGGAGATGGGTCCG
CCCACCTGGGCTCCTGAGCCGCTGGCAGATGCCTTGTCGGCAGGCTGCCCGCAGGTCCCGCACAGCACGG
TGCGCGAGCGCAGGTTGTACTCAGCGGGGTCCCCCGAGCTGCTGCAGTGGGAGCCGTGGTGGTGATGGAG
CAGGTCATCTCCATCCTCATCCTCGTCGTCCTCAACCACAGTCACTGAGCGCACCAGCTTGCGCATGGCC
ACTTCTTCCCCAGTGGAGTTGATGAGAGCCGTACGCAGGCTGTTCCCGCAGCCCCAGGTGTTCTGTGCCT
TCCACACCAGGTCGGTAGGGGGGCTGTGGGTGGCCCCAGCTCCTGCAGCCCAGATCGTCACCACCTGCCC
AGCCTTCAGGGTGAACTTTGGTGGGAACCGGTAAGTCAGCAAGGGATCATCTCCATTCTGGCGCTTGATC
TGCCAATTGCCCATGGACTGGTCCTCATTGGACTTGTTGCGCAGCCGGACAAACTTGCCCTCCTCATCCA
CCTCCTCCACGGCCACGCGCCCGCTAGTGCGTGCGTGCTGTGAGAAGCTGCTGCGGCTCTCAGTGGACTC
CAGTTTGCGCTTTT
