>Addgene plasmid #69066 | pLPC-S22A-LaminA | addgene partial sequence | sequence record 133067 | pLPC-5 5'-TAGGCGTGTACGGTGGGA-3'
CCACTGCTTACTGGCTTATCGAAATTAATACGACTCACTATAGGGAGACCCAAGCTTGGTACCGAGCTCG
GATCCACCATGGAGACCCCGTCCCAGCGGCGCGCCACCCGCAGCGGGGCGCAGGCCAGCTCCACTCCGCT
GGCACCCACCCGCATCACCCGGCTGCAGGAGAAGGAGGACCTGCAGGAGCTCAATGATCGCTTGGCGGTC
TACATCGACCGTGTGCGCTCGCTGGAAACGGAGAACGCAGGGCTGCGCCTTCGCATCACCGAGTCTGAAG
AGGTGGTCAGCCGCGAGGTGTCCGGCATCAAGGCCGCCTACGAGGCCGAGCTCGGGGATGCCCGCAAGAC
CCTTGACTCAGTAGCCAAGGAGCGCGCCCGCCTGCAGCTGGAGCTGAGCAAAGTGCGTGAGGAGTTTAAG
GAGCTGAAAGCGCGCAATACCAAGAAGGAGGGTGACCTGATAGCTGCTCAGGCTCGGCTGAAGGACCTGG
AGGCTCTGCTGAACTCCAAGGAGGCCGCACTGAGCACTGCTCTCAGTGAGAAGCGCACGCTGGAGGGCGA
GCTGCATGATCTGCGGGGCCAGGTGGCCAAGCTTGAGGCAGCCCTAGGTGAGGCCAAGAAGCAACTTCAG
GATGAGATGCTGCGGCGGGTGGATGCTGAGAACAGGCTGCAGACCATGAAGGAGGAACTGGACTTCCAGA
AGAACATCTACAGTGAGGAGCTGCGTGAGACCAAGCGCCGTCATGAGACCCGACTGGTGGAGATTGACAA
TGGGAAGCAGCGTGAGTTTGAGAGCCGGCTGGCGGATGCGCTGCAGGAACTGCGG
