[The description below was written by a language model from this plasmid's Addgene catalogue record.]
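Description:
pLPC-S22A-LaminA is a retroviral mammalian expression plasmid built on the pLPC backbone, with a total size of about 7.5 kb, of which roughly 2 kb is insert. It is propagated in E. coli as a high-copy plasmid under ampicillin selection, and it carries a puromycin marker so that transduced or transfected mammalian cells can be selected. As a retroviral vector, it is meant to be packaged into viral particles in a suitable packaging cell line, after which the expression cassette integrates stably into the genome of target cells. No feature table is supplied, so details such as the LTRs, packaging signal, bacterial origin and the promoter driving the puromycin gene are not documented here.

The payload is human lamin A (LMNA), listed under the insert name LaminA-CS, expressed from a CMV promoter. The coding sequence carries a point mutation that changes serine 22 to alanine. Replacing a serine with alanine removes the hydroxyl group that can be phosphorylated, so this type of substitution is generally used to produce a non-phosphorylatable version of a protein at that position. No epitope tag or fluorescent fusion is recorded, and the cloning method is listed as unknown.

The associated publication concerns mutant lamin A, prophase and a p53-independent senescence programme, which suggests the construct is used for stable expression of the S22A mutant in mammalian cells to examine how it affects cell-cycle progression and senescence.
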