Addgene plasmid #69066: pLPC-S22A-LaminA
Purpose: encodes a mutant lamin A where serine 22 is mutated to a an alanine
Depositing lab: Gerardo Ferbeyre. Depositing organization: University of Montreal. Publication: Mutant lamin A links prophase to a p53 independent senescence program. Moiseeva O, Lessard F, Acevedo-Aquino M, Vernier M, Tsantrizos YS, Ferbeyre G. Cell Cycle. 2015 Aug 3;14(15):2408-21. doi: 10.1080/15384101.2015.1053671. Epub 2015 Jun 1. PubMed 26029982.
Backbone
  Vector backbone: pLPC
  Backbone size w/o insert (bp): 5493
  Total vector size (bp): 7488
  Vector type: Mammalian Expression, Retroviral
  Selectable markers: Puromycin
Growth in bacteria
  Bacterial resistance: Ampicillin, 100 μg/mL
  Growth temperature: 37°C
  Growth strain: DH5alpha
  Copy number: High Copy
Gene/Insert
  Gene/Insert name: LaminA-CS
  Species: H. sapiens (human)
  Insert size (bp): 1995
  Mutation: serine 22 mutated in alanine
  Entrez Gene: LMNA (a.k.a. CDCD1, CDDC, CMD1A, CMT2B1, EMD2, FPL, FPLD, FPLD2, HGPS, IDC, LDP1, LFP, LGMD1B, LMN1, LMNC, LMNL1, MADA, PRO1)
  Promoter: CMV
  Cloning method: Unknown
  Sequencing primers: 5′ taggcgtgtacggtggga; 3′ acctgtaggtttggcaag
Terms and licenses: Academic/Nonprofit Terms; Industry Terms: Not Available to Industry
How to cite: pLPC-S22A-LaminA was a gift from Gerardo Ferbeyre (Addgene plasmid # 69066 ; http://n2t.net/addgene:69066 ; RRID:Addgene_69066)
